Addgene plasmid #67123: pCellFree_G03 STAT6
Purpose: Standard for cell-free expression benchmarking.
Depositing lab: Kirill Alexandrov. Depositing organization: University of Queensland. Publication: Performance benchmarking of four cell-free protein expression systems. Gagoski D, Polinkovsky ME, Mureev S, Kunert A, Johnston W, Gambin Y, Alexandrov K. Biotechnol Bioeng. 2015 Aug 24. doi: 10.1002/bit.25814. PubMed 26301602.
Backbone
  Vector backbone: pCellFree_G03
  Vector type: Cell-free expression
Growth in bacteria
  Bacterial resistance: Ampicillin, 100 μg/mL
  Growth temperature: 37°C
  Growth strain: DH5alpha
  Copy number: High Copy
Gene/Insert
  Gene/Insert name: STAT6 (alt name: Signal transducer and activator of transcription 6)
  Species: H. sapiens (human)
  Entrez Gene: STAT6 (a.k.a. D12S1644, HIES6, IL-4-STAT, STAT6B, STAT6C)
  Promoter: T7
  Tag / fusion protein: His (N terminal on backbone); EGFP (N terminal on backbone)
  Cloning method: Gateway Cloning
  Sequencing primers: 5′ EGFP-C; 3′ T7 terminal
Terms and licenses: Academic/Nonprofit Terms; Industry Terms: Not Available to Industry
How to cite: pCellFree_G03 STAT6 was a gift from Kirill Alexandrov (Addgene plasmid # 67123 ; http://n2t.net/addgene:67123 ; RRID:Addgene_67123)
