[The description below was written by a language model from this plasmid's Addgene catalogue record.]
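Description:
pCellFree_G03 STAT6 is a cell-free expression plasmid built on the pCellFree_G03 backbone, carrying the human STAT6 open reading frame (signal transducer and activator of transcription 6). It is propagated in E. coli as a high-copy plasmid under ampicillin selection. The record does not name the origin of replication, and no feature table is supplied, so finer details of the backbone, such as any translation-enhancing leader sequences, cannot be stated from the information given.

The STAT6 coding sequence was introduced by Gateway recombination cloning and sits downstream of a T7 promoter, so transcription depends on T7 RNA polymerase, which is typically supplied in coupled in vitro transcription-translation reactions. The backbone contributes two N-terminal fusion partners: a His tag, which allows metal-affinity capture or detection, and EGFP, which provides a fluorescent readout of the translated product. The listed sequencing primer sites, one reading out of the C-terminal end of EGFP and one at the T7 terminator, are consistent with the insert lying between the EGFP tag and a T7 terminator.

The stated purpose is to serve as a standard for benchmarking cell-free expression. The plasmid belongs to work comparing the performance of four cell-free protein expression systems, where a fluorescently tagged protein gives a convenient way to compare the output of different systems. It is intended for in vitro protein production rather than expression in living cells.
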