>Addgene plasmid #67123 | pCellFree_G03 STAT6 | addgene partial sequence | sequence record 120590 | T7term 5'-GCTAGTTATTGCTCAGCGG-3'
GGTACCACGCGTACCCAACACACGGACACATGCACGAACACGCATGCAGAGAGATCATACATCATCTATA
GAGAAGTACACGTAAAAGTAAGACTCGTCGTCTGCCAGCTACAACCGAGAAGGCGACGTGAAAGGAACAA
GAAAGGAGGAGGAGGGCGGCCGCTTACACCACTTTGTACAAGAAAGTTGGGCACCAACTGGGGTTGGCCC
TTAGGTCCATGTGGGACATTGAGATCCCAGATTGCCCATAGTGGGAGGGCTGCAGGAGGGGCTGTGCCCC
CAAGGACCCTCCCCCCGACTCCCCTTGCCCCTCCAGGAGAAGCTTAGTGAGGTCCTGTTCAGTGGGAGGC
AGCAGAGGAGGGAATATGTCTTCACCAATCCAAGTGCCCTGAGGAAACGCTGTCACTGGCTGGCTCAGGC
AGCTGTCTTCCACCATGGTCACATCTGAGCAGAGCAGGGGGTCAGGGCTGGACACAGCATGCTCCTGAGG
CTGGCACGGCAGCAGGCCCTGGGGGTGAGGCTGGTCAAAGGGCAGGCTCATCTGGCCCAGGCTGGGGGGC
ATCTGCAGGTGAGGCTCCTGGAAGGCTGACAACACGTTGACTGATTCTTCTGGGGAGAGGCCTTGATACG
GGGGGATGGAGTGAGAGTGTGGTGGGTACACCTGGGGCACCATATCTGGGCCAAGCTGCATGCTCATGGA
GGAATCAGGGGCCATTCCAAGGTCATAAGAAGGCACCATGGTAGGCATCTGGAGCTCTGGGGTAGGAAGT
GGTTGGTCCCTTTCCACGGTCATCTTGATGGTAGCTGGGACATAACCCCTGCCATCCTTACCCATCTGTT
CAGGCTTGTAGTGGCTCCGGAAAGCCTCATCCTTGGGCTTCTTGGGATA
