>Addgene plasmid #67123 | pCellFree_G03 STAT6 | addgene partial sequence | sequence record 120591 | EGFP-N 5'-CGTCGCCGTCCAGCTCGACCAG-3'
CCTTGCTTGTGCCGTGGTGATGGTGGTGATGGTGGTGACCAGAGGTGCCCATGGTTTCACTTACGTGTTT
AATGTCTTTACAGACTTTATACATTACTGTCATGGTTAAATAAAATAAAATAAAATAAAATAAAATAAAA
TAAAATAAAATAAAATAAAATAAAATAAACTTAAGATGTCCCTATAGTGAGTCGTATTAGACGTCAGGTG
GCACTTTTCGGGGAAATGTGCGCGGAACCCCTATTTGTTTATTTTTCTAAATACATTCAAATATGTATCC
GCTCATGAGACAATAACCCTGATAAATGCTTCAATAATATTGAAAAAGGAAGAGTATGAGTATTCAACAT
TTCCGTGTCGCCCTTATTCCCTTTTTTGCGGCATTTTGCCTTCCTGTTTTTGCTCACCCAGAAACGCTGG
TGAAAGTAAAAGATGCTGAAGATCAGTTGGGTGCACGAGTGGGTTACATCGAACTGGATCTCAACAGCGG
TAAGATCCTTGAGAGTTTTCGCCCCGAAGAACGTTTTCCAATGATGAGCACTTTTAAAGTTCTGCTATGT
GGCGCGGTATTATCCCGTATTGACGCCGGGCAAGAGCAACTCGGTCGCCGCATACACTATTCTCAGAATG
ACTTGGTTGAGTACTCACCAGTCACAGAAAAGCATCTTACGGATGGCATGACAGTAAGAGAATTATGCAG
TGCTGCCATAACCATGAGTGATAACACTGCGGCCAACTTACTTCTGACAACGATCGGAGGACCGAAGGAG
CTAACCGCTTTTTTGCACAACATGGGGGATCATGTAACTCGCCTTGATCGTTGGGAAACCGGAGCTGAAT
GAAGCCATACCAAACGACGAGCGTGACACCACGATGCCTGTAGCAATGGCAACAACGTTGCG
